>Addgene plasmid #198866 | pMYT095 | addgene full sequence | sequence record 390062 | Addgene NGS Result
CTGCCTCAGTAAGCGGGAAACACCGTAAAACGATAACAATAGAACAATAGCTTTTTGACCTTCCCCTTAT
TTTATTTCAAAAGGTAACAGTTAGGGCTATTCTTAAACTTTCTTTAGGGTACACAATGAAAACATCAAGA
TTGAGTTAAAACCCTTAAAATAAAACTAGGTCTTTAAGAAACTCACTCTCCGGGTTATCCATAGAATGTT
TACCATTCTTTAGGGTTCTGAACTAATGCGAAAAAAAAAAAAGGAAAAGACTGAAAAATTCGAAAATATC
TCGAAGTTTAGCAGTAGTAGATGAGAATAGGGTGTCTTTTATCGAAAACCTGCAATTGTAATACAACCTT
TTTTTGAAAGTCAGCCTTTATTCTGATTCTGCATACTCAATTCCTCAATTCCTACGGAGTTATCACCTTT
TTTTTTACCTTCTCTTCTTTTCTTATTGTTCTAGCTGAAAACATTGTTACCAGTTTGGCGAGACAATTTA
TTTTCAATACGATACCCTTTTGTTCTTCTTTTTATAATTCAATCTAATTCTAAAACACAAAAAAACAAAA
AAAATCCTATAACCAGTTCTCCCGAGATCTATGTCTGATCCAAAAAAGAAGAGAAAGGTCGGTTCTGGTT
CTGACAAGAAATACTCTATTGGTTTGGACATTGGCACCAATTCTGTTGGTTGGGCTGTTATTACTGACGA
GTACAAAGTTCCCTCCAAGAAGTTTAAGGTTTTGGGTAACACTGACAGGCACTCCATTAAGAAAAATTTG
ATTGGTGCCCTGTTGTTCGATTCTGGTGAAACTGCTGAAGCTACTAGATTGAAAAGAACCGCTAGAAGAA
GATACACCAGAAGAAAGAACAGAATCTGCTACTTGCAAGAGATTTTCTCTAACGAAATGGCCAAGGTTGA
TGATTCATTCTTCCACAGATTGGAAGAGTCCTTCTTGGTTGAAGAGGATAAGAAACACGAAAGACATCCA
ATCTTCGGTAACATCGTTGATGAAGTTGCTTACCACGAAAAGTACCCAACTATCTACCATTTGAGAAAGA
AGTTGGTTGACTCTACCGATAAGGCTGATTTGAGATTGATCTATTTGGCTTTGGCCCACATGATTAAGTT
CAGAGGTCATTTCTTGATCGAGGGTGATTTGAATCCAGATAACTCCGATGTTGACAAGTTGTTCATCCAA
TTGGTCCAAACTTACAACCAGTTGTTCGAAGAAAATCCAATCAATGCCTCTGGTGTTGATGCTAAGGCTA
TTTTGTCTGCTAGACTGTCTAAGTCAAGAAGGTTGGAAAACTTGATTGCTCAATTGCCAGGTGAAAAGAA
GAATGGTTTGTTCGGTAATTTGATCGCCTTGTCTTTGGGTTTGACTCCAAATTTCAAGTCCAACTTCGAT
TTGGCTGAAGATGCTAAGTTGCAATTGTCTAAGGATACCTACGATGATGACTTGGATAATTTGTTGGCCC
AAATCGGTGATCAATACGCTGATTTGTTTTTGGCTGCTAAGAACTTGTCCGATGCCATTTTGTTGTCCGA
TATCTTGAGAGTTAACACCGAAATTACTAAGGCTCCATTGTCTGCCTCTATGATCAAAAGATACGATGAA
CACCACCAAGACTTGACTTTGTTGAAAGCTTTGGTCAGACAACAGTTGCCAGAAAAGTACAAAGAAATCT
TCTTCGACCAGTCCAAAAATGGTTACGCTGGTTATATTGATGGTGGTGCTTCTCAAGAAGAGTTCTACAA
GTTCATTAAGCCCATCTTGGAAAAGATGGATGGTACTGAAGAACTGTTGGTCAAGTTGAACAGAGAAGAT
TTGTTGAGAAAGCAGAGAACCTTCGATAACGGTTCTATTCCACATCAAATCCACTTGGGTGAATTGCATG
CTATTTTGAGAAGGCAAGAGGATTTCTACCCATTCTTGAAGGATAACAGAGAAAAGATCGAGAAGATCCT
GACCTTCAGAATCCCATATTATGTTGGTCCATTGGCCAGAGGTAATTCAAGATTTGCTTGGATGACTAGG
AAGTCCGAAGAAACTATTACTCCATGGAACTTCGAAGAGGTTGTTGATAAGGGTGCTTCTGCTCAATCCT
TCATTGAAAGAATGACTAACTTCGACAAGAACCTGCCAAACGAAAAGGTTTTGCCAAAACACTCTTTGCT
GTACGAATACTTCACCGTCTACAACGAATTGACTAAGGTTAAGTACGTCACCGAAGGTATGAGAAAACCA
GCTTTTTTGTCTGGTGAACAAAAGAAGGCTATCGTCGATTTGTTGTTCAAGACTAACAGAAAGGTTACCG
TCAAGCAATTGAAAGAGGACTACTTCAAGAAAATCGAGTGCTTCGACTCCGTTGAAATTAGTGGTGTTGA
AGATAGATTCAACGCCTCCTTAGGTACTTACCATGACTTATTGAAGATCATCAAGGACAAGGATTTCTTG
GACAACGAAGAAAACGAGGATATCTTGGAGGATATCGTTTTGACTTTGACCTTGTTCGAGGATAGGGAAA
TGATCGAAGAAAGGTTGAAAACCTACGCTCACTTGTTTGATGATAAGGTCATGAAGCAGTTGAAGAGAAG
AAGGTATACTGGTTGGGGTAGATTGTCTAGGAAATTGATTAACGGTATCAGGGACAAGCAATCCGGTAAG
ACTATTTTGGACTTTTTGAAGTCTGATGGCTTCGCCAATAGAAACTTCATGCAATTGATCCACGATGACA
GCTTGACCTTCAAAGAAGATATTCAAAAGGCCCAAGTTTCCGGTCAAGGTGATTCTTTACATGAACATAT
TGCTAACTTGGCTGGTTCCCCAGCTATTAAGAAAGGTATTTTACAAACCGTTAAGGTGGTCGACGAATTG
GTAAAAGTTATGGGTAGACATAAGCCAGAGAACATCGTTATTGAAATGGCTAGAGAAAATCAGACTACCC
AAAAGGGTCAAAAGAACTCCAGAGAAAGGATGAAGAGAATTGAAGAGGGTATCAAAGAATTGGGCTCCCA
GATTTTGAAAGAACACCCAGTTGAAAACACCCAATTGCAGAACGAAAAGCTGTACTTGTACTACTTGCAG
AATGGTAGAGATATGTACGTCGACCAAGAATTGGATATCAACAGATTGTCCGATTACGATGTCGATCATA
TCGTTCCACAGTCTTTTTTGAAGGATGACTCCATCGATAACAAGGTCTTGACTAGATCCGATAAGAACAG
AGGTAAGTCTGATAACGTTCCATCTGAAGAGGTCGTCAAGAAGATGAAGAATTATTGGAGACAGTTGCTG
AACGCCAAGTTGATTACTCAAAGAAAGTTCGACAATTTGACCAAGGCTGAAAGAGGTGGTTTGTCTGAAT
TGGACAAAGCAGGTTTCATTAAGAGGCAATTGGTTGAAACTAGGCAAATCACCAAACACGTTGCCCAAAT
TTTGGATTCCAGAATGAATACCAAGTACGACGAAAACGATAAGTTGATCAGGGAAGTTAAGGTCATCACG
TTGAAGTCTAAGTTGGTTTCCGATTTCAGAAAGGACTTCCAATTCTACAAGGTCAGGGAAATCAACAACT
ACCATCATGCTCATGATGCTTACTTGAATGCTGTTGTTGGTACTGCCTTGATTAAGAAGTATCCAAAGTT
GGAATCCGAGTTCGTTTACGGTGATTACAAGGTTTACGACGTCAGAAAGATGATTGCCAAGTCCGAACAA
GAAATTGGTAAGGCTACTGCTAAGTACTTCTTCTACTCCAACATCATGAATTTCTTCAAGACCGAAATCA
CTTTGGCCAACGGTGAAATTAGAAAAAGGCCATTGATTGAGACTAACGGTGAGACTGGTGAAATAGTTTG
GGATAAGGGTAGAGATTTCGCTACCGTTAGAAAAGTTTTGTCCATGCCACAAGTTAACATCGTCAAAAAG
ACCGAAGTTCAAACTGGTGGTTTCTCCAAAGAATCCATCTTGCCAAAAAGAAACTCCGACAAATTGATCG
CCAGAAAGAAAGATTGGGACCCAAAAAAGTATGGTGGTTTTGATTCTCCAACCGTTGCTTACTCTGTTTT
GGTTGTTGCTAAAGTTGAAAAGGGCAAGAGCAAGAAGTTGAAGTCAGTCAAAGAACTATTGGGCATCACG
ATCATGGAAAGGTCATCTTTTGAAAAAAACCCAATCGACTTTTTGGAGGCCAAGGGTTACAAAGAAGTTA
AGAAGGATCTGATTATCAAGCTGCCCAAGTACTCTTTGTTCGAATTGGAAAACGGTCGTAAGAGAATGTT
GGCTTCTGCTGGTGAATTACAAAAGGGTAATGAATTGGCTCTGCCCTCTAAGTACGTTAACTTTCTATAC
TTGGCCTCTCACTACGAAAAGTTGAAGGGTTCTCCTGAAGATAACGAACAAAAGCAGTTGTTTGTCGAAC
AGCATAAGCACTACTTGGACGAAATCATCGAACAGATTTCTGAATTTTCCAAGAGGGTTATTTTGGCTGA
TGCCAATTTGGATAAGGTCTTGTCTGCTTACAACAAGCACAGAGATAAGCCAATTAGAGAACAAGCCGAA
AACATCATTCACCTGTTCACTTTGACTAATTTGGGTGCTCCAGCTGCTTTTAAGTATTTCGATACCACCA
TCGACAGAAAGAGATACACTTCTACAAAAGAGGTTCTGGACGCTACCTTGATTCATCAATCTATTACTGG
CTTGTACGAAACCAGGATCGACTTGTCTCAATTAGGTGGTGATGGTTCAGGTTCTCCACCAAAGAAAAAA
CGTAAGGTCTGAATCCTAACTCGAGTTTGATCTGTAGCCTAAGTATAAAATTCTACGTATGTATATATTT
ACATGCAATTTTTTCTTTTTCCAATTCATGGCTGACCCAACGCCTTCCACACTGAAAAGGTACGACGAAG
AAGGGTAAGACGGCTCAACGAGCAGACGTTACTTTGTTTATATATATTAGTATGTACAATCGCAAAGAAA
TGGAGTGATGACATGTTGTAGTATTTAGTATGAGGTTACTGTGTGGGAGGTTTTACCATGATTTTTGGCG
AGAACACGCCATGAAATGTCTTTGTACGAAACTCATTACCCGCATTAATATTTTTTTTCTTTTTAAAGCT
CAGTTGACCCTTTCTCATTCCCTTCTTAAAACAACTGTGTGATCCTTGAGAAAAGATAAATTACATACAC
AACATAAACCCAACTACGATCGCAAATTGAATTCGCATCTAGAAAAATAATAAGCGCAAGTGGTTTAGTG
GTAAAATCCAACGTTGCCATCGTTGGGCCCCCGGTTCGATTCCGGGCTTGCGCATGAGACCGAAAGTGAA
ACGTGATTTCATGCGTCATTTTGAACATTTTGTAAATCTTATTTAATAATGTGTGCGGCAATTCACATTT
AATTTATGAATGTTTTCTTAACATCGCGGCAACTCAAGAAACGGCAGGTTCGGATCTTAGCTACTAGAGA
AAGAGGAGAAATACTAGATGCGTAAAGGCGAAGAACTGTTCACTGGTGTCGTCCCTATTCTGGTGGAACT
GGATGGTGATGTCAACGGTCATAAGTTTTCCGTGCGTGGCGAGGGTGAAGGTGACGCAACTAATGGTAAA
CTGACGCTGAAGTTCATCTGTACTACTGGTAAACTGCCGGTTCCTTGGCCGACTCTGGTAACGACGCTGA
CTTATGGTGTTCAGTGCTTTGCTCGTTATCCGGACCATATGAAGCAGCATGACTTCTTCAAGTCCGCCAT
GCCGGAAGGCTATGTGCAGGAACGCACGATTTCCTTTAAGGATGACGGCACGTACAAAACGCGTGCGGAA
GTGAAATTTGAAGGCGATACCCTGGTAAACCGCATTGAGCTGAAAGGCATTGACTTTAAAGAGGACGGCA
ATATCCTGGGCCATAAGCTGGAATACAATTTTAACAGCCACAATGTTTACATCACCGCCGATAAACAAAA
AAATGGCATTAAAGCGAATTTTAAAATTCGCCACAACGTGGAGGATGGCAGCGTGCAGCTGGCTGATCAC
TACCAGCAAAACACTCCAATCGGTGATGGTCCTGTTCTGCTGCCAGACAATCACTATCTGAGCACGCAAA
GCGTTCTGTCTAAAGATCCGAACGAGAAACGCGATCATATGGTTCTGCTGGAGTTCGTAACCGCAGCGGG
CATCACGCATGGTATGGATGAACTGTACAAATGACCAGGCATCAAATAAAACGAAAGGCTCAGTCGAAAG
ACTGGGCCTTTCGTTTTATCTGTTGTTTGTCGGTGAACGCTCTCTACTAGAGTCACACTGGCTCACCTTC
GGGTGGGCCTTTCTGCGTTTATAGTTTTAGAGCTAGAAATAGCAAGTTAAAATAAGGCTAGTCCGTTATC
AACTTGAAAAAGTGGCACCGAGTCGGTGCTGATTGAAACGCGCAAGTGGTTCAGTGGTTAGAATTTATGC
TTCCCAAGCATGAGGCCCGGGTTCGATTCCCGGCTTGCGCACATTCATCTTTCACCTGCCATTAGTAACC
CGACTTCTCATTGAGCGGGTTACGGCAGCCACAGGCCACATTCCGAATGTCTGGGTGAGCGGTCCCTTTT
CCAGCATCCACTAAATATCTCGGATCGCGCTTTTTAATCTGGCTTCCTGAAAAAAATCAATGGAGTGATG
CAAACTGACTGGAGCAAAAAGCTGACACAAGGCAATCGACCTACGTGTCTGTCTATTTTCTCACACCTTC
TATTACCTTCTAACTCTCTGGGTTGGAAAAAACTGAAAAAAAGGTTGTCTCCAGTTTCCACAAATCATCC
CCCTGTTTGATTAATAAATATATAAAGACGACAACTATCGATCATAAACTCATAAAACTATAACTCCTTT
ACACTTCTTATTTTATAGTTATTCTATTTTAATTCTTATTGATTTTAAAACCCCAAGAACTTAGTTTCGA
AAACACACACACACAAACAATTAAAATGGTGTCTAAAGGTGAAGCCGTCATCAAAGAATTTATGAGATTC
AAGGTTCACATGGAAGGTTCTATGAACGGTCACGAATTTGAAATTGAGGGTGAAGGTGAGGGTAGACCAT
ACGAAGGTACACAAACTGCTAAATTGAAGGTTACAAAAGGTGGTCCTTTGCCATTCTCTTGGGATATTTT
GTCTCCACAATTTATGTACGGTTCAAGAGCTTTTACAAAACACCCAGCTGATATCCCAGATTATTATAAG
CAATCATTTCCAGAGGGTTTCAAGTGGGAAAGAGTCATGAATTTTGAAGATGGTGGTGCCGTTACTGTTA
CTCAAGATACTTCATTGGAAGATGGCACCTTGATCTACAAGGTTAAGTTAAGAGGTACTAATTTCCCACC
AGATGGTCCTGTTATGCAAAAAAAGACTATGGGATGGGAAGCTTCTACTGAAAGATTATATCCAGAGGAT
GGTGTTTTGAAAGGTGATATTAAGATGGCCTTGAGATTGAAAGACGGTGGTAGATACTTGGCTGATTTTA
AGACTACTTACAAGGCCAAAAAGCCAGTTCAAATGCCTGGTGCTTATAACGTTGATAGAAAATTGGATAT
CACCTCTCACAACGAAGATTACACCGTTGTTGAACAGTACGAAAGATCAGAAGGTAGACATTCTACTGGT
GGTATGGATGAGTTGTACAAGTAGCTGGTTGATGGAAAATATAATTTTATTGGGCAAACTTTTGTTTATC
TGATGTGTTTTATACTATTATCTTTTTAATTAATGATTCTATATACAAACCTGTATATTTTTTCTTTAAC
CAATTTTTTTTTTTATAGACCTAGAGCTGTACTGGTCTCAATCCACTAGTGCACTGCAGGCGCTCAAACC
AGGCTTTTCTTTTCCGTTTTTACGAGCTAGATAAGCGCATCCATATTTACTAATAGATATAATGAGATAT
CTGAGATACATGTGTATGTATATATGCACGTTTTCTTTTATTATCTAAAAATCATATTATATTAAGTAAG
AGAAAAAAATGTACAACTATATAAATATATATTTATTTAAAATGGTTTTGAATTTTTCCTATTCTGGTTG
ATATTGCCCAAAAGCTATTCAGTTTACTCGCTGCGGTGGCTTATTCAACTTACTCAGATCCTACAATGTC
TTCCGGTTTCCTTGAAATTTTTTTGATTCGGTAATCTCCGAACAGAAGGAAGAACGAAGGAAGGAGCACA
GACTTAGATTGGTATATATACGCATATGTAGTGTTGAAGAAACATGAAATTGCCCAGTATTCTTAACCCA
ACTGCACAGAACAAAAACGTGCAGGAAACGAAGATAAATCATGTCGAAAGCTACATATAAGGAACGTGCT
GCTACTCATCCTAGTCCTGTTGCTGCCAAGCTATTTAATATCATGCACGAAAAGCAAACAAACTTGTGTG
CTTCATTGGATGTTCGTACCACCAAGGAATTACTGGAGTTAGTTGAAGCATTAGGTCCCAAAATTTGTTT
ACTAAAAACACATGTGGATATCTTGACTGATTTTTCCATGGAGGGCACAGTTAAGCCGCTAAAGGCATTA
TCCGCCAAGTACAATTTTTTACTCTTCGAGGACAGAAAATTTGCTGACATTGGTAATACAGTCAAATTGC
AGTACTCTGCGGGTGTATACAGAATAGCAGAATGGGCAGACATTACGAATGCACACGGTGTGGTGGGCCC
AGGTATTGTTAGCGGTTTGAAGCAGGCGGCAGAAGAAGTAACAAAGGAACCTAGAGGCCTTTTGATGTTA
GCAGAATTGTCATGCAAGGGCTCCCTATCTACTGGAGAATATACTAAGGGTACTGTTGACATTGCGAAGA
GCGACAAAGATTTTGTTATCGGCTTTATTGCTCAAAGAGACATGGGTGGAAGAGATGAAGGTTACGATTG
GTTGATTATGACACCCGGTGTGGGTTTAGATGACAAGGGAGATGCATTGGGTCAACAGTATAGAACCGTG
GATGATGTGGTTTCTACAGGATCTGACATTATTATTGTTGGAAGAGGACTATTTGCAAAGGGAAGGGATG
CTAAGGTAGAGGGTGAACGTTACAGAAAAGCAGGCTGGGAAGCATATTTGAGAAGATGCGGCCAGCAAAA
CTAAAAAACTGTATTATAAGTAAATGCATGTATACTAAACTCACAAATTAGAGCTTCAATTTAATTATAT
CAGTTATTACCCGAAGACATGAGTAACGAAGCATCTGTGCTTCATTTTGTAGAACAAAAATGCAACGCGA
GAGCGCTAATTTTTCAAACAAAGAATCTGAGCTGCATTTTTACAGAACAGAAATGCAACGCGAAAGCGCT
ATTTTACCAACGAAGAATCTGTGCTTCATTTTTGTAAAACAAAAATGCAACGCGAGAGCGCTAATTTTTC
AAACAAAGAATCTGAGCTGCATTTTTACAGAACAGAAATGCAACGCGAGAGCGCTATTTTACCAACAAAG
AATCTATACTTCTTTTTTGTTCTACAAAAATGCATCCCGAGAGCGCTATTTTTCTAACAAAGCATCTTAG
ATTACTTTTTTTCTCCTTTGTGCGCTCTATAATGCAGTCTCTTGATAACTTTTTGCACTGTAGGTCCGTT
AAGGTTAGAAGAAGGCTACTTTGGTGTCTATTTTCTCTTCCATAAAAAAAGCCTGACTCCACTTCCCGCG
TTTACTGATTACTAGCGAAGCTGCGGGTGCATTTTTTCAAGATAAAGGCATCCCCGATTATATTCTATAC
CGATGTGGATTGCGCATACTTTGTGAACAGAAAGTGATAGCGTTGATGATTCTTCATTGGTCAGAAAATT
ATGAACGGTTTCTTCTATTTTGTCTCTATATACTACGTATAGGAAATGTTTACATTTTCGTATTGTTTTC
GATTCACTCTATGAATAGTTCTTACTACAATTTTTTTGTCTAAAGAGTAATACTAGAGATAAACATAAAA
AATGTAGAGGTCGAGTTTAGATGCAAGTTCAAGGAGCGAAAGGTGGATGGGTAGGTTATATAGGGATATA
GCACAGAGATATATAGCAAAGAGATACTTTTGAGCAATGTTTGTGGAAGCGGTATTCGCAATATTTTAGT
AGCTCGTTACAGTCCGGTGCGTTTTTGGTTTTTTGAAAGTGCGTCATCAGAGCGCTTTTGGTTTTCAAAA
GCGCTCTGAAGTTCCTATACTTTCTAGCTAGAGAATAGGAACTTCCCGATTATTTGCCGACTACCTTGGT
GATCTCGCCTTTCACGTAGTGGACAAATTCTTCCAACTGATCTGCGCGCGAGGCCAAGCGATCTTCTTCT
TGTCCAAGATAAGCCTGTCTAGCTTCAAGTATGACGGGCTGATACTGGGCCGGCAGGCGCTCCATTGCCC
AGTCGGCAGCGACATCCTTCGGCGCGATTTTGCCGGTTACTGCGCTGTACCAAATGCGGGACAACGTAAG
CACTACATTTCGCTCATCGCCAGCCCAGTCGGGCGGCGAGTTCCATAGCGTTAAGGTTTCATTTAGCGCC
TCAAATAGATCCTGTTCAGGAACCGGATCAAAGAGTTCCTCCGCCGCTGGACCTACCAAGGCAACGCTAT
GTTCTCTTGCTTTTGTCAGCAAGATAGCCAGATCAATGTCGATCGTGGCTGGCTCGAAGATACCCGCAAG
AATGTCATTGCGCTGCCATTCTCCAAATTGCAGTTCGCGCTTAGCTGGATAACGCCACGGAATGATGTCG
TCGTGCACAACAATGGTGACTTCTACAGCGCGGAGAATCTCGCTCTCTCCAGGGGAAGCCGAAGTTTCCA
AAAGGTCGTTGATCAAAGCTCGCCGCGTTGTTTCATCAAGCCTTACGGTCACCGTAACCAGCAAATCAAT
ATCACTGTGTGGCTTCAGGCCGCCATCCACTGCGGAGCCGTACAAATGTACGGCCAGCAACGTCGGTTCG
AGATGGCGCTCGATGACGCCAACTACCTCTGATAGTTGAGTCGATACTTCGGCGATCACCGCTTCCCTCA
TAATGTTTAACTTTGTTTTAGGGCGACTGCCCTGCTGCGTAACATCGTTGCTGCTCCATAACATCAAACA
TCGACCCACGGCGTAACGCGCTTGCTGCTTGGATGCCCGAGGCATAGACTGTACCCCAAAAAAACAGTCA
TAACAAGCCATGAAAACCGCCACTGCGCCGTTACCACCGCTGCGTTCGGTCAAGGTTCTGGACCAGTTGC
GTGAGCGCATACGCTACTTGCATTACAGCTTACGAACCGAACAGGCTTATGTCCACTGGGTTCGTGCCTT
CATCCGTTTCCACGGTGTGCGTCACCCGGCAACCTTGGGTAGCAGCGAAGTCGAGGCATTTCTGTCCTGG
CTGGCTACCGGCGCGGCAGCGTTACCCGTGTCGGCGGCTCCAACGGCTCGCCATCGTCCAGAAAACACGG
CTCATCGGGCATCGGCAGGCGCTGCTGCCCGCGCCGTTCCCATTCCTCCGTTTCGGTCAAGGCTGGCAGG
TCTGGTTCCATGCCCGGAATGCCGGGCTGGCTGGGCGGCTCCTCGCCGGGGCCGGTCGGTAGTTGCTGCT
CGCCCGGATACAGGGTCGGGATGCGGCGCAGGTCGCCATGCCCCAACAGCGATTCGTCCTGGTCGTCGTG
ATCAACCACCACGGCGGCACTGAACACCGACAGGCGCAACTGGTCGCGGGGCTGGCCCCACGCCACGCGG
TCATTGACCACGTAGGCCGACACGGTGCCGGGGCCGTTGAGCTTCACGACGGAGATCCAGCGCTCGGCCA
CCAAGTCCTTGACTGCGTATTGGACCGTCCGCAAAGAACGTCCGATGAGCTTGGAAAGTGTTTTCTGGCT
GACCACCACGGCGTTCTGGTGGCCCATCTGCGCCACGAGGTGATGCAGCAGCATTGCCGCCGTGGGTTTC
CTCGCAATAAGCCCGGCCCACGCCTCATGCGCTTTGCGTTCCGTTTGCACCCAGTGACCGGGCTTGTTCT
TGGCTTGAATGCCGATTTCTCTGGACTGCGTGGCCATGCTTATCTCCATGCGGTAGGGGTGCCGCACGGT
TGCGGCACCATGCGCAATCAGCTGCAACTTTTCGGCAGCGCGACAACAATTATGCGTTGCGTAAAAGTGG
CAGTCAATTACAGATTTTCTTTAACCTACGCAATGAGCTATTGCGGGGGGTGCCGCAATGAGCTGTTGCG
TACCCCCCTTTTTTAAGTTGTTGATTTTTAAGTCTTTCGCATTTCGCCCTATATCTAGTTCTTTGGTGCC
CAAAGAAGGGCACCCCTGCGGGGTTCCCCCACGCCTTCGGCGCGGCTCCCCCTCCGGCAAAAAGTGGCCC
CTCCGGGGCTTGTTGATCGACTGCGCGGCCTTCGGCCTTGCCCAAGGTGGCGCTGCCCCCTTGGAACCCC
CGCACTCGCCGCCGTGAGGCTCGGGGGGCAGGCGGGCGGGCTTCGCCCTTCGACTGCCCCCACTCGCATA
GGCTTGGGTCGTTCCAGGCGCGTCAAGGCCAAGCCGCTGCGCGGTCGCTGCGCGAGCCTTGACCCGCCTT
CCACTTGGTGTCCAACCGGCAAGCGAAGCGCGCAGGCCGCAGGCCGGAGGCTTTTCCCCAGAGAAAATTA
AAAAAATTGATGGGGCAAGGCCGCAGGCCGCGCAGTTGGAGCCGGTGGGTATGTGGTCGAAGGCTGGGTA
GCCGGTGGGCAATCCCTGTGGTCAAGCTCGTGGGCAGGCGCAGCCTGTCCATCAGCTTGTCCAGCAGGGT
TGTCCACGGGCCGAGCGAAGCGAGCCAGCCGGTGGCCGCTCGCGGCCATCGTCCACATATCCACGGGCTG
GCAAGGGAGCGCAGCGACCGCGCAGGGCGAAGCCCGGAGAGCAAGCCCGTAGGGGG
Features (pLannotate 1.2.2; 18 found; start..end, strand, type, name):
    600..619     +  CDS            SV40 NLS (fragment): nuclear localization signal of SV40 (simian virus 40) large T antigen
    633..4733    +  CDS            cas9: CAS9_STRP1 - Also known as csn1 From Streptococcus pyogenes serotype M1.
   5233..5303    +  ncRNA          tRNA: Accession: RF00005 - tRNA
   5478..6191    +  CDS            superfolder GFP: GFP variant that folds robustly even when fused to poorly folded proteins (Pédelacq et al., 2006)
   6203..6274    +  terminator     rrnB T1 terminator: transcription terminator T1 from the E. coli rrnB gene
   6290..6317    +  terminator     T7Te terminator: phage T7 early transcription terminator
   6324..6399    +  misc_RNA       gRNA scaffold: guide RNA scaffold for the Streptococcus pyogenes CRISPR/Cas9 system
   6409..6480    +  ncRNA          tRNA: Accession: RF00005 - tRNA
   6903..6930    +  promoter       GAP promoter (fragment): S. cerevisiae TDH3; promoter for glyceraldehyde-3-phosphate dehydrogenase
   6956..7651    +  CDS            mScarlet: mScarlet is a basic (constitutively fluorescent) red fluorescent protein published in 2016, derived from synthetic construct. It has moderate acid sensitivity.
   8121..8300    +  promoter       URA3 promoter (fragment): S. cerevisiae URA3
   8301..9104    +  CDS            URA3: orotidine-5'-phosphate decarboxylase, required for uracil biosynthesis; S. cerevisiae URA3; yeast auxotrophic marker, counterselectable with 5-fluoroorotic acid (5-FOA)
   9195..10177   -  rep_origin     2μ ori: yeast 2μ plasmid origin of replication
  10203..10991   -  CDS            aadA: S3AD_ECOLX - Experimental evidence at protein level: Swiss-Prot protein existence level 1. Mediates bacterial resistance to the antibiotics streptomycin and spectinomycin. From Escherichia coli.
  10998..11054   -  CDS            GmR (fragment): gentamycin acetyltransferase; aacC1; confers resistance to gentamycin
  11230..11253   -  promoter       Pc promoter (fragment): intI1 (promoter lies within the coding sequence); class 1 integron promoter
  11345..12007   -  CDS            pBBR1 Rep: replication protein for the broad-host-range plasmid pBBR1 from Bordetella bronchiseptica
  12008..12779   -  rep_origin     pBBR1 oriV: replication origin of the broad-host-range plasmid pBBR1 from Bordetella bronchiseptica; requires the pBBR1 Rep protein for replication
