[The description below was written by a language model from this plasmid's Addgene catalogue record and pLannotate feature annotations shown in this document.]
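Description:
pMYT095 is an empty-backbone CRISPR/Cas9 shuttle vector from a multiplex MoClo toolkit (MYT) for engineering Saccharomyces cerevisiae. It is about 12.9 kb and built on a self-made SpecR-pBBR1 backbone. In E. coli it replicates at low copy from the broad-host-range pBBR1 oriV together with its cognate Rep protein, and is selected with spectinomycin through the aadA gene, which appears to be driven by an integron-derived Pc promoter fragment. In yeast it is maintained episomally by the 2μ origin and selected by uracil prototrophy through URA3. URA3 can be counterselected with 5-FOA, which in principle allows the plasmid to be cured after editing.

The payload is a Streptococcus pyogenes cas9 coding sequence preceded by an SV40 nuclear localisation signal. The promoter and terminator driving it were not annotated, so the record does not state them. Downstream lies a guide RNA region in which a tRNA element is followed by a superfolder GFP gene with bacterial rrnB T1 and T7Te terminators, then the Cas9 gRNA scaffold and a second tRNA. This layout is consistent with a GFP dropout placeholder that is replaced by spacer or guide parts during assembly, allowing loss of green fluorescence to mark correct E. coli clones. The flanking tRNAs likely serve in guide expression or processing, though the record does not spell this out. A separate mScarlet red fluorescent protein gene sits after a short fragment of the yeast TDH3 (GAP) promoter. Its role, perhaps a yeast-visible marker or a second placeholder, is not specified. No insert is recorded, consistent with its use as a recipient vector for guide RNAs in Cas9-mediated yeast genome editing.
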