Addgene plasmid #198866: pMYT095
Purpose: (Empty Backbone) CRISPR/Cas9 Vector with URA3 selectable marker to be used in the Ellis MYT system
Depositing lab: Tom Ellis. Depositing organization: Imperial College London. Publication: A Multiplex MoClo Toolkit for Extensive and Flexible Engineering of Saccharomyces cerevisiae. Shaw WM, Khalil AS, Ellis T. ACS Synth Biol. 2023 Nov 6. doi: 10.1021/acssynbio.3c00423. PubMed 37930278.
Backbone
  Vector backbone: SpecR-pBBR1
  Backbone manufacturer: Self-made
  Vector type: Synthetic Biology
Growth in bacteria
  Bacterial resistance: Spectinomycin, 50 μg/mL
  Growth temperature: 37°C
  Growth strain: DH5alpha
  Copy number: Low Copy
Gene/Insert
  Gene/Insert name: None
Terms and licenses: Academic/Nonprofit Terms; Industry Terms: Not Available to Industry
How to cite: pMYT095 was a gift from Tom Ellis (Addgene plasmid # 198866 ; http://n2t.net/addgene:198866 ; RRID:Addgene_198866)
